>Addgene plasmid #185646 | pEGFP-NDUFA5-mVenus | addgene full sequence | sequence record 373970 | Addgene NGS Result
CGTTACATAACTTACGGTAAATGGCCCGCCTGGCTGACCGCCCAACGACCCCCGCCCATTGACGTCAATA
ATGACGTATGTTCCCATAGTAACGCCAATAGGGACTTTCCATTGACGTCAATGGGTGGAGTATTTACGGT
AAACTGCCCACTTGGCAGTACATCAAGTGTATCATATGCCAAGTACGCCCCCTATTGACGTCAATGACGG
TAAATGGCCCGCCTGGCATTATGCCCAGTACATGACCTTATGGGACTTTCCTACTTGGCAGTACATCTAC
GTATTAGTCATCGCTATTACCATGGTGATGCGGTTTTGGCAGTACATCAATGGGCGTGGATAGCGGTTTG
ACTCACGGGGATTTCCAAGTCTCCACCCCATTGACGTCAATGGGAGTTTGTTTTGGCACCAAAATCAACG
GGACTTTCCAAAATGTCGTAACAACTCCGCCCCATTGACGCAAATGGGCGGTAGGCGTGTACGGTGGGAG
GTCTATATAAGCAGAGCTGGTTTAGTGAACCGTCAGATCCGCCGACTCTAGAGCCACCATGGCGGGTGTG
[336 nt withheld, positions 561-896]
TTAAACATTGGTGGGATATCAAATTCTGCAGTCGACGGTACCAGCAAGGGCGAGGAGCTGTTCACCGGGG
TGGTGCCCATCCTGGTCGAGCTGGACGGCGACGTAAACGGCCACAAGTTCAGCGTGTCCGGCGAGGGCGA
GGGCGATGCCACCTACGGCAAGCTGACCCTGAAGCTCATCTGCACCACCGGCAAGCTGCCCGTGCCCTGG
CCCACCCTCGTGACCACCCTCGGCTACGGCCTGCAGTGCTTCGCCCGCTACCCCGACCACATGAAGCAGC
ACGACTTCTTCAAGTCCGCCATGCCCGAAGGCTACGTCCAGGAGCGCACCATCTTCTTCAAGGACGACGG
CAACTACAAGACCCGCGCCGAGGTGAAGTTCGAGGGCGACACCCTGGTGAACCGCATCGAGCTGAAGGGC
ATCGACTTCAAGGAGGACGGCAACATCCTGGGGCACAAGCTGGAGTACAACTACAACAGCCACAACGTCT
ATATCACCGCCGACAAGCAGAAGAACGGCATCAAGGCCAACTTCAAGATCCGCCACAACATCGAGGACGG
CGGCGTGCAGCTCGCCGACCACTACCAGCAGAACACCCCCATCGGCGACGGCCCCGTGCTGCTGCCCGAC
AACCACTACCTGAGCTACCAGTCCAAGCTGAGCAAAGACCCCAACGAGAAGCGCGATCACATGGTCCTGC
TGGAGTTCGTGACCGCCGCCGGGATCACTCTCGGCATGGACGAGCTGTACAAGGGATCCACCGGATCTAG
ATAACTGATCATAATCAGCCATACCACATTTGTAGAGGTTTTACTTGCTTTAAAAAACCTCCCACACCTC
CCCCTGAACCTGAAACATAAAATGAATGCAATTGTTGTTGTTAACTTGTTTATTGCAGCTTATAATGGTT
ACAAATAAAGCAATAGCATCACAAATTTCACAAATAAAGCATTTTTTTCACTGCATTCTAGTTGTGGTTT
GTCCAAACTCATCAATGTATCTTAACGCGTAAATTGTAAGCGTTAATATTTTGTTAAAATTCGCGTTAAA
TTTTTGTTAAATCAGCTCATTTTTTAACCAATAGGCCGAAATCGGCAAAATCCCTTATAAATCAAAAGAA
TAGACCGAGATAGGGT
[37 nt withheld, positions 2033-2069]
AAAGAACGTGGACTCCAACGTCAAAGG
[49 nt withheld, positions 2097-2145]
T
[91 nt withheld, positions 2147-2237]
G
[124 nt withheld, positions 2239-2362]
CAGGTGGCACTTTTCGGGGAAATGTGCGCGGAACCCCTATTTGTTTATTTTTCTAAATACATTCAAATAT
GTATCCGCTCATGAGACAATAACCCTGATAAATGCTTCAATAATATTGAAAAAGGAAGAGTCCTGAGGCG
GAAAGAACCAGCTGTGGAATGTGTGTCAGTTAGGGTGTGGAAAGTCCCCAGGCTCCCCAGCAGGCAGAAG
TATGCAAAGCATGCATCTCAATTAGTCAGCAACCAGGTGTGGAAAGTCCCCAGGCTCCCCAGCAGGCAGA
AGTATGCAAAGCATGCATCTCAATTAGTCAGCAACCATAGTCCCGCCCCTAACTCCGCCCATCCCGCCCC
TAACTCCGCCCAGTTCCGCCCATTCTCCGCCCCATGGCTGACTAATTTTTTTTATTTATGCAGAGGCCGA
GGCCGCCTCGGCCTCTGAGCTATTCCAGAAGTAGTGAGGAGGCTTTTTTGGAGGCCTAGGCTTTTGCAAA
GATCGATCAAGAGACAGGATGAGGATCGTTTCGCATGATTGAACAAGATGGATTGCACGCAGGTTCTCCG
GCCGCTTGGGTGGAGAGGCTATTCGGCTATGACTGGGCACAACAGACAATCGGCTGCTCTGATGCCGCCG
TGTTCCGGCTGTCAGCGCAGGGGCGCCCGGTTCTTTTTGTCAAGACCGACCTGTCCGGTGCCCTGAATGA
ACTGCAAGACGAGGCAGCGCGGCTATCGTGGCTGGCCACGACGGGCGTTCCTTGCGCAGCTGTGCTCGAC
GTTGTCACTGAAGCGGGAAGGGACTGGCTGCTATTGGGCGAAGTGCCGGGGCAGGATCTCCTGTCATCTC
ACCTTGCTCCTGCCGAGAAAGTATCCATCATGGCTGATGCAATGCGGCGGCTGCATACGCTTGATCCGGC
TACCTGCCCATTCGACCACCAAGCGAAACATCGCATCGAGCGAGCACGTACTCGGATGGAAGCCGGTCTT
GTCGATCAGGATGATCTGGACGAAGAGCATCAGGGGCTCGCGCCAGCCGAACTGTTCGCCAGGCTCAAGG
CGAGCATGCCCGACGGCGAGGATCTCGTCGTGACCCATGGCGATGCCTGCTTGCCGAATATCATGGTGGA
AAATGGCCGCTTTTCTGGATTCATCGACTGTGGCCGGCTGGGTGTGGCGGACCGCTATCAGGACATAGCG
TTGGCTACCCGTGATATTGCTGAAGAGCTTGGCGGCGAATGGGCTGACCGCTTCCTCGTGCTTTACGGTA
TCGCCGCTCCCGATTCGCAGCGCATCGCCTTCTATCGCCTTCTTGACGAGTTCTTCTGAGCGGGACTCTG
GGGTTCGAAATGACCGACCAAGCGACGCCCAACCTGCCATCACGAGATTTCGATTCCACCGCCGCCTTCT
ATGAAAGGTTGGGCTTCGGAATCGTTTTCCGGGACGCCGGCTGGATGATCCTCCAGCGCGGGGATCTCAT
GCTGGAGTTCTTCGCCCACCCTAGGGGGAGGCTAACTGAAACACGGAAGGAGACAATACCGGAAGGAACC
CGCGCTATGACGGCAATAAAAAGACAGAATAAAACGCACGGTGTTGGGTCGTTTGTTCATAAACGCGGGG
TTCGGTCCCAGGGCTGGCACTCTGTCGATACCCCACCGAGACCCCATTGGGGCCAATACGCCCGCGTTTC
TTCCTTTTCCCCACCCCACCCCCCAAGTTCGGGTGAAGGCCCAGGGCTCGCAGCCAACGTCGGGGCGGCA
GGCCCTGCCATAGCCTCAGGTTACTCATATATACTTTAGATTGATTTAAAACTTCATTTTTAATTTAAAA
GGATCTAGGTGAAGATCCTTTTTGATAATCTCATGACCAAAATCCCTTAACGTGAGTTTTCGTTCCACTG
AGCGTCAGACCCCGTAGAAAAGATCAAAGGATCTTCTTGAGATCCTTTTTTTCTGCGCGTAATCTGCTGC
TTGCAAACAAAAAAACCACCGCTACCAGCGGTGGTTTGTTTGCCGGATCAAGAGCTACCAACTCTTTTTC
CGAAGGTAACTGGCTTCAGCAGAGCGCAGATACCAAATACTGTTCTTCTAGTGTAGCCGTAGTTAGGCCA
CCACTTCAAGAACTCTGTAGCACCGCCTACATACCTCGCTCTGCTAATCCTGTTACCAGTGGCTGCTGCC
AGTGGCGATAAGTCGTGTCTTACCGGGTTGGACTCAAGACGATAGTTACCGGATAAGGCGCAGCGGTCGG
GCTGAACGGGGGGTTCGTGCACACAGCCCAGCTTGGAGCGAACGACCTACACCGAACTGAGATACCTACA
GCGTGAGCTATGAGAAAGCGCCACGCTTCCCGAAGGGAGAAAGGCGGACAGGTATCCGGTAAGCGGCAGG
GTCGGAACAGGAGAGCGCACGAGGGAGCTTCCAGGGGGAAACGCCTGGTATCTTTATAGTCCTGTCGGGT
TTCGCCACCTCTGACTTGAGCGTCGATTTTTGTGATGCTCGTCAGGGGGGCGGAGCCTATGGAAAAACGC
CAGCAACGCGGCCTTTTTACGGTTCCTGGCCTTTTGCTGGCCTTTTGCTCACATGTTCTTTCCTGCGTTA
TCCCCTGATTCTGTGGATAACCGTATTACCGCCATGCATTAGTTATTAATAGTAATCAATTACGGGGTCA
TTAGTTCATAGCCCATATATGGAGTTCCG
Features (pLannotate 1.2.2; 16 found; start..end, strand, type, name):
      1..304     +  enhancer       CMV enhancer: human cytomegalovirus immediate early enhancer
    305..508     +  promoter       CMV promoter: human cytomegalovirus (CMV) immediate early promoter
    549..896     +  CDS            NDUFA5 (sequence partly withheld): NDUA5_HUMAN - Experimental evidence at protein level: Swiss-Prot protein existence level 1. Accessory subunit of the mitochondrial membrane respiratory chain NADH dehydrogenase (Complex I), that is believed not to be involved in catalysis. Complex I functions in the transfer of electrons from NADH to the respiratory chain. The immediate electron acceptor for the enzyme is believed to be ubiquinone. From Homo sapiens (Human).
    918..938     +  misc_feature   MCS (fragment): multiple cloning site
    939..1649    +  CDS            mVenus: mVenus is a basic (constitutively fluorescent) yellow fluorescent protein published in 2006, derived from Aequorea victoria. It is reported to be a rapidly-maturing monomer with moderate acid sensitivity.
   1672..1756    +  CDS            large T antigen (fragment): large T antigen from SV40 (simian virus 40)
   1779..1900    +  polyA_signal   SV40 poly(A) signal: SV40 polyadenylation signal
   1934..2362    -  rep_origin     f1 ori (sequence partly withheld): f1 bacteriophage origin of replication; arrow indicates direction of (+) strand synthesis
   2389..2493    +  promoter       AmpR promoter: bla
   2495..2852    +  promoter       SV40 promoter: SV40 enhancer and early promoter
   2887..3681    +  CDS            NeoR/KanR: aminoglycoside phosphotransferase from Tn5; aph(3')-II (or nptII); confers resistance to neomycin, kanamycin, and G418 (Geneticin®)
   3702..3854    +  CDS            ble (fragment): BLE_KLEPN - Experimental evidence at protein level: Swiss-Prot protein existence level 1. Binding protein with a strong affinity to the bleomycin family of antibiotics. Binds to CL990; an antimitotic-antibiotic compound. From Klebsiella pneumoniae.
   3913..3960    +  polyA_signal   HSV TK poly(A) signal: herpes simplex virus thymidine kinase polyadenylation signal (Cole and Stacy, 1985)
   4051..4067    -  polyA_signal   bGH poly(A) signal (fragment): bovine growth hormone polyadenylation signal
   4289..4877    +  rep_origin     ori: high-copy-number ColE1/pMB1/pBR322/pUC origin of replication
   4992..5051    +  enhancer       CMV enhancer (fragment): human cytomegalovirus immediate early enhancer
