>Addgene plasmid #185646 | pEGFP-NDUFA5-mVenus Sequencing Result | analyzer sequence | sequence record 367135
CCCAGTCACGTAGCGATAGCGGAGTGTATACTGGCTTAACTATGCGGCATCAGAGCAGATTGTACTGAGA
GTGCACCATATGCGGTGTGAAATACCGCACAGATGCGTAAGGAGAAAATACCGCATCAGGCGCTCTTCCG
CTTCCTCGCTCACTGACTCGCTGCGCTCGGTCGTTCGGCTGCGGCGAGCGGTATCAGCTCACTCAAAGGC
GGTAATACGGTTATCCACAGAATCAGGGGATAACGCAGGAAAGAACATGTGAGCAAAAGGCCAGCAAAAG
GCCAGGAACCGTAAAAAGGCCGCGTTGCTGGCGTTTTTCCATAGGCTCCGCCCCCCTGACGAGCATCACA
AAAATCGACGCTCAAGTCAGAGGTGGCGAAACCCGACAGGACTATAAAGATACCAGGCGTTTCCCCCTGG
AAGCTCCCTCGTGCGCTCTCCTGTTCCGACCCTGCCGCTTACCGGATACCTGTCCGCCTTTCTCCCTTCG
GGAAGCGTGGCGCTTTCTCATAGCTCACGCTGTAGGTATCTCAGTTCGGTGTAGGTCGTTCGCTCCAAGC
TGGGCTGTGTGCACGAACCCCCCGTTCAGCCCGACCGCTGCGCCTTATCCGGTAACTATCGTCTTGAGTC
CAACCCGGTAAGACACGACTTATCGCCACTGGCAGCAGCCACTGGTAACAGGATTAGCAGAGCGAGGTAT
GTAGGCGGTGCTACAGAGTTCTTGAAGTGGTGGCCTAACTACGGCTACACTAGAAGGACAGTATTTGGTA
TCTGCGCTCTGCTGAAGCCAGTTACCTTCGGAAAAAGAGTTGGTAGCTCTTGATCCGGCAAACAAACCAC
CGCTGGTAGCGGTGGTTTTTTTGTTTGCAAGCAGCAGATTACGCGCAGAAAAAAAGGATCTCAAGAAGAT
CCTTTGATCTTTTCTACGGGGTCTGACGCTCAGTGGAACGAAAACTCACGTTAAGGGATTTTGGTCATGA
GATTATCAAAAAGGATCTTCACCTAGATCCTTTTAAATTAAAAATGAAGTTTTAAATCAATCTAAAGTAT
ATATGAGTAAACTTGGTCTGACAGTTACCAATGCTTAATCAGTGAGGCACCTATCTCAGCGATCTGTCTA
TTTCGTTCATCCATAGTTGCCTGACTCCCCGTCGTGTAGATAACTACGATACGGGAGGGCTTACCATCTG
GCCCCAGTGCTGCAATGATACCGCGAGACCCACGCTCACCGGCTCCAGATTTATCAGCAATAAACCAGCC
AGCCGGAAGGGCCGAGCGCAGAAGTGGTCCTGCAACTTTATCCGCCTCCATCCAGTCTATTAATTGTTGC
CGGGAAGCTAGAGTAAGTAGTTCGCCAGTTAATAGTTTGCGCAACGTTGTTGCCATTGCTACAGGCATCG
TGGTGTCACGCTCGTCGTTTGGTATGGCTTCATTCAGCTCCGGTTCCCAACGATCAAGGCGAGTTACATG
ATCCCCCATGTTGTGCAAAAAAGCGGTTAGCTCCTTCGGTCCTCCGATCGTTGTCAGAAGTAAGTTGGCC
GCAGTGTTATCACTCATGGTTATGGCAGCACTGCATAATTCTCTTACTGTCATGCCATCCGTAAGATGCT
TTTCTGTGACTGGTGAGTACTCAACCAAGTCATTCTGAGAATAGTGTATGCGGCGACCGAGTTGCTCTTG
CCCGGCGTCAACACGGGATAATACCGCGCCACATAGCAGAACTTTAAAAGTGCTCATCATTGGAAAACGT
TCTTCGGGGCGAAAACTCTCAAGGATCTTACCGCTGTTGAGATCCAGTTCGATGTAACCCACTCGTGCAC
CCAACTGATCTTCAGCATCTTTTACTTTCACCAGCGTTTCTGGGTGAGCAAAAACAGGAAGGCAAAATGC
CGCAAAAAAGGGAATAAGGGCGACACGGAAATGTTGAATACTCATACTCTTCCTTTTTCAATATTATTGA
AGCATTTATCAGGGTTATTGTCTCATGAGCGGATACATATTTGAATGTATTTAGAAAAATAAACAAAAGA
GTTTGTAGAAACGCAAAAAGGCCATCCGTCAGGATGGCCTTCTGCTTAATTTGATGCCTGGCAGTTTATG
GCGGGCGTCCTGCCCGCCACCCTCCGGGCCGTTGCTTCGCAACGTTCAAATCCGCTCCCGGCGGATTTGT
CCTACTCAGGAGAGCGTTCACCGACAAACAACAGATAAAACGAAAGGCCCAGTCTTTCGACTGAGCCTTT
CGTTTTATTTGATGCCTGGCAGTTCCCTACTCTCGCATGGGGAGACCCCACACTACCATCGGCGCTACGG
CGTTTCACTTCTGAGTTCGGCATGGGGTCAGGTGGGACCACCGCGCTACTGCCGCCAGGCAAATTCTGTT
TTATCAGACCGCTTCTGCGTTCTGATTTAATCTGTATCAGGCTGAAAATCTTCTCTCATCCACCAAAACA
GCCAAGCTTCGAATTCTCACTCTTCCATCACGCCGATCTGAGTGGCCAGCCTCTCGGCGACCCTCTTGCA
GGCTTGGCGGCCATCGAGATCGACGTAGTACGGCGTTCGGTGATGGCAAACGATCAATCCCCACAGTCGC
TCGCCGCGCAAAATCGAGATCGACATCGTGCCGTGCATGCCTATGTTGCGCATGAACTCCAGATGGTTGG
GCGAGACGCTGCGCAGGATGGCGAAGCTAAGATCAATCGGCCGCCCGGTGACCGGATTGAGGTCTGGGGT
GACCGGCACCGGCCGATAATTGATGTCGGGAATGATCCGTACCGGGTTGATGGTATAGAGCCGACGGGCC
TGCGCCGGGATGAATGAGGCAGGATAGTGCAGGCCTAGTTTTGACTCGACCTCGGCGCACCGATCCTCTG
CGATCACGGACCCGCTGAAGTCGGAGGCGAAGCGATAGATCATCACCCGATCGAAGCCGGTAATCTTCCG
CACCTCTTGCGCCGCGGCGGCGCAGGCGCTTTCCAAGGTTTCGGCGGCCTGCAGGCGGCGGATGGCGCTG
TTGGTGCGGCGGAAGAACGCCTGCGGCTCGGCGACGTCCCGCTGGGGAGGCTCCAGCTCCAGGAAGATGA
GCTGATCATGGCGATGCCAGGAGCCGATGAAGCCTGCGTCCTTTCGCATCGTGAAGCCGACAGTGATCGG
TGCTCCGACGGCCGCCCCGGGCTCGGCCAAGGCGATCGTCAGACGGTTGTGCGTCTCCGAGTCGAAGACA
TCGGCCGCAGAGCGGCCGATCAGGGCGCCGATCGCCAGTCCGGTGAGTTCGGGAAGGTTGTCGCTGCCGG
CAACGATCGTCATGTCGGCGGCGAGGGCGAGCAGCAGTCCATGCGGTTGGATGGCACCGGGGATATGGAT
CGGCTCATCGTCGCAGGTCGGCTGCACGTTTTCCACCATCTTCAGGAACTCGTCGAAATCGATTCTGCCG
TTCTTGTCGGTGTCGGAGTCGCCGAAGATCTCGTCCACGTCCTCGTCGGTCAGCTGCTCGCCGGTCAGTC
TGATGATGTCGCCAAACTCCTCTCTGTCGATGAAGCCGTTGCCGTCGAAGTCGAAGATTCTGAAGCACTC
GCTCAGTTCCTCTTCGCTTGGCGGCTGTTGAATAGCAATTCCCATGACGACAGCTTGCTGTTTCAGGAAG
TCGATTTCCCAGGTCTGCCACTCCCGAGGGCCGGCCAGTTGGTGGGCCACCAGCAGGCCCCACAGCTTCT
TGCCTTGCAGGATGGGGACAGCCAGAATGGCCCGCACCTGAAACTCGATCAGCAGGTCTCTGTAGCACTC
GACCAGATTGGCTGTGTAGATGTCGGCGATGGCCTGGTATCTGCCGTGGACGTATTCCTCGCCTCTGGTT
TCCATGAAGTATCTGTCCTGCACCTGGGTCTTCAGGATGCTAATCCATCTGTCGTCCACGGCTTCGTGCG
AGACGGTGCCGGAGTAATCTTCCTCGAACTTGAACACGCACACTCTGTCCGCTTGCAGGAACTTGCGCAC
CTCGGTCACTGTTGTATTGAGCATTTTATCGAGATTGGCCATGGTACCAGCTGCAGATCTGCCATGGTGA
TGGTGATGGTGGCTCCCCATGGTTAATTCCTCCTGTTAGCCCAAAAAACGGGTATGGAGAAACAGTAGAG
AGTTGCGATAAAAAGCGTCAGGTAGGATCCGCTAATCTTATGGATAAAAATGCTATGGCATAGCAAAGTG
TGACGCCGTGCAAATAATCAATGTGGACTTTTCTGCCGTGATTATAGACACTTTTGTTACGCGTTTTTGT
CATGGCTTTGGTCCCGCTTTGTTACAGAATGCTTTTAATAAGCGGGGTTACCGGTTTGGTTAGCGAGAAG
AGCCAGTAAAAGACGCAGTGACGGCAATGTCTGATGCAATATGGACAATTGGTTTCTTCTCTGAATGGCG
GGAGTATGAAAAGTATGGCTGAAGCGCAAAATGATCCCCTGCTGCCGGGATACTCGTTTAATGCCCATCT
GGTGGCGGGTTTAACGCCGATTGAGGCCAACGGTTATCTCGATTTTTTTATCGACCGACCGCTGGGAATG
AAAGGTTATATTCTCAATCTCACCATTCGCGGTCAGGGGGTGGTGAAAAATCAGGGACGAGAATTTGTTT
GCCGACCGGGTGATATTTTGCTGTTCCCGCCAGGAGAGATTCATCACTACGGTCGTCATCCGGAGGCTCG
CGAATGGTATCACCAGTGGGTTTACTTTCGTCCGCGCGCCTACTGGCATGAATGGCTTAACTGGCCGTCA
ATATTTGCCAATACGGGGTTCTTTCGCCCGGATGAAGCGCACCAGCCGCATTTCAGCGACCTGTTTGGGC
AAATCATTAACGCCGGGCAAGGGGAAGGGCGCTATTCGGAGCTGCTGGCGATAAATCTGCTTGAGCAATT
GTTACTGCGGCGCATGGAAGCGATTAACGAGTCGCTCCATCCACCGATGGATAATCGGGTACGCGAGGCT
TGTCAGTACATCAGCGATCACCTGGCAGACAGCAATTTTGATATCGCCAGCGTCGCACAGCATGTTTGCT
TGTCGCCGTCGCGTCTGTCACATCTTTTCCGCCAGCAGTTAGGGATTAGCGTCTTAAGCTGGCGCGAGGA
CCAACGTATCAGCCAGGCGAAGCTGCTTTTGAGCACCACCCGGATGCCTATCGCCACCGTCGGTCGCAAT
GTTGGTTTTGACGATCAACTCTATTTCTCGCGGGTATTTAAAAAATGCACCGGGGCCAGCCCGAGCGAGT
TCCGTGCCGGTTGTGAAGAAAAAGTGAATGATGTAGCCGTCAAGTTGTCATAATTGGTAACGAATCAGAC
AATTGACGGCTTGACGGAGTAGCATAGGGTTTGCAGAATCCCTGCTTCGTCCATTTGACAGGCACATTAT
GCATGCCGCTTCGCCTTCGCGCGCGAATTGATCTGCTGCCTCGCGCGTTTCGGTGATGACGGTGAAAACC
TCTGACACATGCAGCTCCCGGAGACGGTCACAGCTTGTCTGTAAGCGGATGCCGGGAGCAGACAAGCCCG
TCAGGGCGCGTCAGCGGGTGTTGGCGGGTGTCGGGGCGCAGCCATGA
Features (pLannotate 1.2.2; 14 found; start..end, strand, type, name):
    316..904     -  rep_origin     ori: high-copy-number ColE1/pMB1/pBR322/pUC origin of replication
   1075..1935    -  CDS            AmpR: β-lactamase; bla; confers resistance to ampicillin, carbenicillin, and related antibiotics
   1936..2027    -  promoter       AmpR promoter: bla
   2046..2073    -  terminator     rrnB T2 terminator: transcription terminator T2 from the E. coli rrnB gene
   2165..2251    -  terminator     rrnB T1 terminator: Escherichia coli rrnB; transcription terminator T1 from the E. coli rrnB gene
   2253..2368    -  ncRNA          5S rRNA: Accession: RF00001 - 5S ribosomal RNA
   2470..3384    -  CDS            miRFP720: miRFP720 is a basic (constitutively fluorescent) near ir fluorescent protein published in 2018, derived from Rhodopseudomonas palustris. It has low acid sensitivity. It requires the cofactor biliverdin for fluorescence.
   3382..3597    -  CDS            TNNC2_PELLE (fragment): Experimental evidence at protein level: Swiss-Prot protein existence level 1. Troponin is the central regulatory protein of striated muscle contraction. Tn consists of three components: Tn-I which is the inhibitor of actomyosin ATPase, Tn-T which contains the binding site for tropomyosin and Tn-C. The binding of calcium to Tn-C abolishes the inhibitory action of Tn on actin filaments. From Pelophylax lessonae (Pool frog) (Rana lessonae).
   3595..4032    -  CDS            miRFP670nano: miRFP670nano is a basic (constitutively fluorescent) near ir fluorescent protein published in 2019, derived from Nostoc punctiforme. It has very low acid sensitivity. It requires the cofactor biliverdin for fluorescence.
   4054..4071    -  CDS            6xHis: 6xHis affinity tag
   4114..4398    -  promoter       araBAD promoter: araBAD; promoter of the L-arabinose operon of E. coli; the araC regulatory gene is transcribed in the opposite direction (Guzman et al., 1995)
   4425..5303    +  CDS            araC: L-arabinose regulatory protein; araC
   5425..5465    +  CDS            rop (fragment): Rop protein, which maintains plasmids at low copy number; rop
   5567..130     +  misc_feature   bom (across the origin): basis of mobility region from pBR322
