[The description below was written by a language model from this plasmid's Addgene catalogue record and pLannotate feature annotations shown in this document.]
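Description:
pEGFP-NDUFA5-mVenus is a mammalian expression plasmid built on the pEGFP-C1 backbone for producing human NDUFA5, an accessory (non-catalytic) subunit of mitochondrial respiratory Complex I, fused at its C terminus to the monomeric yellow fluorescent protein mVenus. In the 5,051-nt full sequence, the CMV immediate-early enhancer and promoter drive the NDUFA5 coding sequence, which is followed by a short remnant of the multiple cloning site acting as a linker, then mVenus and the SV40 polyadenylation signal. Despite the "pEGFP" in the name, no EGFP is annotated. The backbone size given in the record is consistent with the original fluorescent protein having been replaced by the Gibson-assembled NDUFA5-mVenus cassette.

The rest of the plasmid is standard for this vector family. A high-copy ColE1/pUC origin supports propagation in E. coli, and an f1 origin is also present. A single Tn5 NeoR/KanR gene sits behind tandem bacterial (bla) and SV40 early promoters and ends in an HSV TK poly(A) signal. It therefore confers kanamycin resistance in bacteria and G418 resistance in transfected mammalian cells, which allows stable line selection. The small large T antigen, ble and bGH poly(A) fragments are probably incidental annotation hits rather than functional parts.

The construct suits visualising or tracking tagged NDUFA5 in mammalian cells, and it was deposited with work on the mitochondrial calcium uniporter during Complex I impairment. A second, 5,577-nt sequence record filed under this entry does not match the catalogue description. It shows an ampicillin-resistant, arabinose-inducible (araC/araBAD) bacterial vector encoding a His-tagged miRFP670nano–troponin C–miRFP720 fusion, so it appears to be a different plasmid and should not be taken as describing this one.
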