Addgene plasmid #185646: pEGFP-NDUFA5-mVenus
Purpose: NDUFA5 Complex I sub-unit with C-terminus mVenus tag
Depositing lab: Dipayan Chaudhuri. Depositing organization: University of Utah. Publication: Mitochondrial calcium uniporter stabilization preserves energetic homeostasis during Complex I impairment. Balderas E, Eberhardt DR, Lee S, Pleinis JM, Sommakia S, Balynas AM, Yin X, Parker MC, Maguire CT, Cho S, Szulik MW, Bakhtina A, Bia RD, Friederich MW, Locke TM, Van Hove JLK, Drakos SG, Sancak Y, Tristani-Firouzi M, Franklin S, Rodan AR, Chaudhuri D. Nat Commun. 2022 May 19;13(1):2769. doi: 10.1038/s41467-022-30236-4. PubMed 35589699.
Backbone
  Vector backbone: pEGFP-C1
  Backbone size w/o insert (bp): 3950
  Total vector size (bp): 5051
  Vector type: Mammalian Expression
  Selectable markers: Neomycin (select with G418)
Growth in bacteria
  Bacterial resistance: Kanamycin, 50 μg/mL
  Growth temperature: 37°C
  Growth strain: NEB Stable
  Copy number: High Copy
Gene/Insert
  Gene/Insert name: NDUFA5
  Species: H. sapiens (human)
  Insert size (bp): 1101
  Entrez Gene: NDUFA5 (a.k.a. B13, CI-13KD-B, CI-13kB, NUFM, UQOR13)
  Promoter: CMV
  Tag / fusion protein: mVenus (C terminal on insert)
  Cloning method: Gibson Cloning
  Sequencing primers: 5′ CMV-F
Terms and licenses: Academic/Nonprofit Terms; Industry Terms: Not Available to Industry
How to cite: pEGFP-NDUFA5-mVenus was a gift from Dipayan Chaudhuri (Addgene plasmid # 185646 ; http://n2t.net/addgene:185646 ; RRID:Addgene_185646)
